Addgene plasmid #179525: pJCC_103 SpCas9 T1337C
Purpose: For bacterial expression of SpCas9 T1337C (for DNA cross-linking) with an N-terminal His-MBP tag
Depositing lab: Jennifer Doudna. Depositing organization: University of California, Berkeley. Publication: CRISPR-Cas9 bends and twists DNA to read its sequence. Cofsky JC, Soczek KM, Knott GJ, Nogales E, Doudna JA. Nat Struct Mol Biol. 2022 Apr;29(4):395-402. doi: 10.1038/s41594-022-00756-0. Epub 2022 Apr 14. PubMed 35422516.
Backbone
  Vector backbone: p2CT
  Backbone manufacturer: UC Berkeley MacroLab
  Backbone size w/o insert (bp): 5969
  Total vector size (bp): 10073
  Vector type: Bacterial Expression
Growth in bacteria
  Bacterial resistance: Ampicillin, 100 μg/mL
  Growth temperature: 37°C
  Growth strain: DH5alpha
  Copy number: High Copy
Gene/Insert
  Gene/Insert name: SpCas9 T1337C
  Species: Streptococcus pyogenes
  Insert size (bp): 4104
  Mutation: changed threonine 1337 to cysteine
  Tag / fusion protein: 10X His (N terminal on backbone); maltose-binding protein (N terminal on backbone); TEV protease cleavage site (N terminal on backbone)
Resource information
  A portion of this plasmid was derived from a plasmid made by: Addgene plasmid 101199 (pSHS207 - Bacterial expression plasmid for WT SpCas9)
Terms and licenses: Academic/Nonprofit Terms; Industry Terms: Not Available to Industry
How to cite: pJCC_103 SpCas9 T1337C was a gift from Jennifer Doudna (Addgene plasmid # 179525 ; http://n2t.net/addgene:179525 ; RRID:Addgene_179525)
