[The description below was written by a language model from this plasmid's Addgene catalogue record and pLannotate feature annotations shown in this document.]
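Description:
pJCC_103 SpCas9 T1337C is a bacterial expression plasmid of about 10.1 kb built on the p2CT backbone, designed to produce a single-cysteine variant of Streptococcus pyogenes Cas9 in E. coli. It is propagated through a ColE1/pMB1-type origin and selected with ampicillin via the β-lactamase gene under its own promoter. The backbone is pBR322-like, carrying the bom mobility region and rop. The catalogue lists it as high copy, although rop normally restrains copy number. The tetracycline efflux gene is annotated only as fragments flanking the expression cassette, so it appears to be a disrupted remnant rather than a usable marker.

The expression cassette runs from a T7 promoter and the phage T7 gene 10 ribosome binding site to a T7 terminator, so it requires a host that supplies T7 RNA polymerase. No lac operator or lacI gene is annotated in the feature table. The encoded fusion reads, from the N terminus, a 10xHis tag, a cytosolic maltose-binding protein lacking its signal sequence, a TEV protease recognition site, and the roughly 4.1 kb Cas9 coding sequence. The His tag allows metal-affinity purification, MBP aids solubility, and TEV cleavage removes both tags. A short match to a T7 gene 10B-derived solubility tag lies just upstream of the terminator, downstream of the Cas9 annotation; whether it is translated cannot be determined from the table.

Threonine 1337 is replaced by cysteine, and the stated purpose is DNA cross-linking, supplying a reactive thiol on the protein. The construct derives in part from a wild-type SpCas9 expression plasmid and was deposited with work on how Cas9 bends and twists DNA while reading its sequence.
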