Features (pLannotate 1.2.2; 17 found; start..end, strand, type, name):
    452..470     +  promoter       T7 promoter: promoter for bacteriophage T7 RNA polymerase
    559..581     +  RBS            RBS: efficient ribosome binding site from bacteriophage T7 gene 10 (Olins and Rangwala, 1989)
    601..630     +  CDS            10xHis: 10xHis affinity tag
    640..1740    +  CDS            MBP: maltose binding protein from E. coli; malE (mutated); This version of the gene does not encode a signal sequence, so MBP will remain in the cytosol.
   1795..1811    +  CDS            TEV site (fragment): tobacco etch virus (TEV) protease recognition and cleavage site
   1822..5926    +  CDS            Cas9 (fragment): Cas9 (Csn1) endonuclease from the Streptococcus pyogenes Type II CRISPR/Cas system generates RNA-guided double strand breaks in DNA
   6011..6060    +  CDS            SET1 (fragment): solubility-enhancement tag derived from T7 phage gene 10B
   6068..6115    +  terminator     T7 terminator: transcription terminator for bacteriophage T7 RNA polymerase
   6141..6433    -  CDS            TcR (fragment): tetracycline efflux protein; tet; confers resistance to tetracycline
   6481..6509    -  promoter       tet promoter: E. coli promoter for tetracycline efflux protein gene
   6622..6726    +  promoter       AmpR promoter: bla
   6727..7587    +  CDS            AmpR: β-lactamase; bla; confers resistance to ampicillin, carbenicillin, and related antibiotics
   7758..8346    +  rep_origin     ori: high-copy-number ColE1/pMB1/pBR322/pUC origin of replication
   8532..8671    -  misc_feature   bom: basis of mobility region from pBR322
   8773..8964    -  CDS            rop: Rop protein, which maintains plasmids at low copy number; rop
   8981..9361    +  CDS            YPB1_ECOLX: Protein predicted: Swiss-Prot protein existence level 4. From Escherichia coli.
   9603..430     -  CDS            TcR (fragment) (across the origin): tetracycline efflux protein; tet; confers resistance to tetracycline
>Addgene plasmid #179525 | pJCC_103 SpCas9 T1337C | addgene full sequence | sequence record 351746 | Addgene NGS Result
GCGGTCCTCGCCGAAAATGACCCAGAGCGCTGCCGGCACCTGTCCTACGAGTTGCATGATAAAGAAGACA
GTCATAAGTGCGGCGACGATAGTCATGCCCCGCGCCCACCGGAAGGAGCTGACTGGGTTGAAGGCTCTCA
AGGGCATCGGTCGACGCTCTCCCTTATGCGACTCCTGCATTAGGAAGCAGCCCAGTAGTAGGTTGAGGCC
GTTGAGCACCGCCGCCGCAAGGAATGGTGCATGCAAGGAGATGGCGCCCAACAGTCCCCCGGCCACGGGG
CCTGCCACCATACCCACGCCGAAACAAGCGCTCATGAGCCCGAAGTGGCGAGCCCGATCTTCCCCATCGG
TGATGTCGGCGATATAGGCGCCAGCAACCGCACCTGTGGCGCCGGTGATGCCGGCCACGATGCGTCCGGC
GTAGAGGATCGAGATCTCGATCCCGCGAAATTAATACGACTCACTATAGGGAGACCACAACGGTTTCCCT
CTAGTGCCGGCTCCGGAGAGCTCTTTAATTAAGCGGCCGCCCTGCAGGACTCGAGTTCTAGAAATAATTT
TGTTTAACTTTAAGAAGGAGATATACATATGAAATCTTCTCACCATCACCATCACCATCACCATCACCAT
GGTTCTTCTATGAAAATCGAAGAAGGTAAACTGGTAATCTGGATTAACGGCGATAAAGGCTATAACGGTC
TCGCTGAAGTCGGTAAGAAATTCGAGAAAGATACCGGAATTAAAGTCACCGTTGAGCATCCGGATAAACT
GGAAGAGAAATTCCCACAGGTTGCGGCAACTGGCGATGGCCCTGACATTATCTTCTGGGCACACGACCGC
TTTGGTGGCTACGCTCAATCTGGCCTGTTGGCTGAAATCACCCCGGACAAAGCGTTCCAGGACAAGCTGT
ATCCGTTTACCTGGGATGCCGTACGTTACAACGGCAAGCTGATTGCTTACCCGATCGCTGTTGAAGCGTT
ATCGCTGATTTATAACAAAGATCTGCTGCCGAACCCGCCAAAAACCTGGGAAGAGATCCCGGCGCTGGAT
AAAGAACTGAAAGCGAAAGGTAAGAGCGCGCTGATGTTCAACCTGCAAGAACCGTACTTCACCTGGCCGC
TGATTGCTGCTGACGGGGGTTATGCGTTCAAGTATGAAAACGGCAAGTACGACATTAAAGACGTGGGCGT
GGATAACGCTGGCGCGAAAGCGGGTCTGACCTTCCTGGTTGACCTGATTAAAAACAAACACATGAATGCA
GACACCGATTACTCCATCGCAGAAGCTGCCTTTAATAAAGGCGAAACAGCGATGACCATCAACGGCCCGT
GGGCATGGTCCAACATCGACACCAGCAAAGTGAATTATGGTGTAACGGTACTGCCGACCTTCAAGGGTCA
ACCATCCAAACCGTTCGTTGGCGTGCTGAGCGCAGGTATTAACGCCGCCAGTCCGAACAAAGAGCTGGCA
AAAGAGTTCCTCGAAAACTATCTGCTGACTGATGAAGGTCTGGAAGCGGTTAATAAAGACAAACCGCTGG
GTGCCGTAGCGCTGAAGTCTTACGAGGAAGAGTTGGCGAAAGATCCACGTATTGCCGCCACTATGGAAAA
CGCCCAGAAAGGTGAAATCATGCCGAACATCCCGCAGATGTCCGCTTTCTGGTATGCCGTGCGTACTGCG
GTGATCAACGCCGCCAGCGGTCGTCAGACTGTCGATGAAGCCCTGAAAGACGCGCAGACTAATTCGAGCT
CGAACAACAACAACAATAACAATAACAACAACCTCGGGATCGAGGAAAACCTGTACTTCCAATCCAATGC
AATGGATAAGAAATACTCAATAGGCTTAGATATCGGCACAAATAGCGTCGGATGGGCGGTGATCACTGAT
GAATATAAGGTTCCGTCTAAAAAGTTCAAGGTTCTGGGAAATACAGACCGCCACAGTATCAAAAAAAATC
TTATAGGGGCTCTTTTATTTGACAGTGGAGAGACAGCGGAAGCGACTCGTCTCAAACGGACAGCTCGTAG
AAGGTATACACGTCGGAAGAATCGTATTTGTTATCTACAGGAGATTTTTTCAAATGAGATGGCGAAAGTA
GATGATAGTTTCTTTCATCGACTTGAAGAGTCTTTTTTGGTGGAAGAAGACAAGAAGCATGAACGTCATC
CTATTTTTGGAAATATAGTAGATGAAGTTGCTTATCATGAGAAATATCCAACTATCTATCATCTGCGAAA
AAAATTGGTAGATTCTACTGATAAAGCGGATTTGCGCTTAATCTATTTGGCCTTAGCGCATATGATTAAG
TTTCGTGGTCATTTTTTGATTGAGGGAGATTTAAATCCTGATAATAGTGATGTGGACAAACTATTTATCC
AGTTGGTACAAACCTACAATCAATTATTTGAAGAAAACCCTATTAACGCAAGTGGAGTAGATGCTAAAGC
GATTCTTTCTGCACGATTGAGTAAATCAAGACGATTAGAAAATCTCATTGCTCAGCTCCCCGGTGAGAAG
AAAAATGGCTTATTTGGGAATCTCATTGCTTTGTCATTGGGTTTGACCCCTAATTTTAAATCAAATTTTG
ATTTGGCAGAAGATGCTAAATTACAGCTTTCAAAAGATACTTACGATGATGATTTAGATAATTTATTGGC
GCAAATTGGAGATCAATATGCTGATTTGTTTTTGGCAGCTAAGAATTTATCAGATGCTATTTTACTTTCA
GATATCCTAAGAGTAAATACTGAAATAACTAAGGCTCCCCTATCAGCTTCAATGATTAAACGCTACGATG
AACATCATCAAGACTTGACTCTTTTAAAAGCTTTAGTTCGACAACAACTTCCAGAAAAGTATAAAGAAAT
CTTTTTTGATCAATCAAAAAACGGATATGCAGGTTATATTGATGGGGGAGCTAGCCAAGAAGAATTTTAT
AAATTTATCAAACCAATTTTAGAAAAAATGGATGGTACTGAGGAATTATTGGTGAAACTAAATCGTGAAG
ATTTGCTGCGCAAGCAACGGACCTTTGACAACGGCTCTATTCCCCATCAAATTCACTTGGGTGAGCTGCA
TGCTATTTTGAGAAGACAAGAAGACTTTTATCCATTTTTAAAAGACAATCGTGAGAAGATTGAAAAAATC
TTGACTTTTCGAATTCCTTATTATGTTGGTCCATTGGCGCGTGGCAATAGTCGTTTTGCATGGATGACTC
GGAAGTCTGAAGAAACAATTACCCCATGGAATTTTGAAGAAGTTGTCGATAAAGGTGCTTCAGCTCAATC
ATTTATTGAACGCATGACAAACTTTGATAAAAATCTTCCAAATGAAAAAGTACTACCAAAACATAGTTTG
CTTTATGAGTATTTTACGGTTTATAACGAATTGACAAAGGTCAAATATGTTACTGAAGGAATGCGAAAAC
CAGCATTTCTTTCAGGTGAACAGAAGAAAGCCATTGTTGATTTACTCTTCAAAACAAATCGAAAAGTAAC
CGTTAAGCAATTAAAAGAAGATTATTTCAAAAAAATAGAATGTTTTGATAGTGTTGAAATTTCAGGAGTT
GAAGATAGATTTAATGCTTCATTAGGTACCTACCATGATTTGCTAAAAATTATTAAAGATAAAGATTTTT
TGGATAATGAAGAAAATGAAGATATCTTAGAGGATATTGTTTTAACATTGACCTTATTTGAAGATAGGGA
GATGATTGAGGAAAGACTTAAAACATATGCTCACCTCTTTGATGATAAGGTGATGAAACAGCTTAAACGT
CGCCGTTATACTGGTTGGGGACGTTTGTCTCGAAAATTGATTAATGGTATTAGGGATAAGCAATCTGGCA
AAACAATATTAGATTTTTTGAAATCAGATGGTTTTGCCAATCGCAATTTTATGCAGCTGATCCATGATGA
TAGTTTGACATTTAAAGAAGACATTCAAAAAGCACAAGTGTCTGGACAAGGCGATAGTTTACATGAACAT
ATTGCAAATTTAGCTGGTAGCCCTGCTATTAAAAAAGGTATTTTACAGACTGTAAAAGTTGTTGATGAAT
TGGTCAAAGTAATGGGGCGGCATAAGCCAGAAAATATCGTTATTGAAATGGCACGTGAAAATCAGACAAC
TCAAAAGGGCCAGAAAAATTCGCGAGAGCGTATGAAACGAATCGAAGAAGGTATCAAAGAATTAGGAAGT
CAGATTCTTAAAGAGCATCCTGTTGAAAATACTCAATTGCAAAATGAAAAGCTCTATCTCTATTATCTCC
AAAATGGAAGAGACATGTATGTGGACCAAGAATTAGATATTAATCGTTTAAGTGATTATGATGTCGATCA
CATTGTTCCACAAAGTTTCCTTAAAGACGATTCAATAGACAATAAGGTCTTAACGCGTTCTGATAAAAAT
CGTGGTAAATCGGATAACGTTCCAAGTGAAGAAGTAGTCAAAAAGATGAAAAACTATTGGAGACAACTTC
TAAACGCCAAGTTAATCACTCAACGTAAGTTTGATAATTTAACGAAAGCTGAACGTGGAGGTTTGAGTGA
ACTTGATAAAGCTGGTTTTATCAAACGCCAATTGGTTGAAACTCGCCAAATCACTAAGCATGTGGCACAA
ATTTTGGATAGTCGCATGAATACTAAATACGATGAAAATGATAAACTTATTCGAGAGGTTAAAGTGATTA
CCTTAAAATCTAAATTAGTTTCTGACTTCCGAAAAGATTTCCAATTCTATAAAGTACGTGAGATTAACAA
TTACCATCATGCCCATGATGCGTATCTAAATGCCGTCGTTGGAACTGCTTTGATTAAGAAATATCCAAAA
CTTGAATCGGAGTTTGTCTATGGTGATTATAAAGTTTATGATGTTCGTAAAATGATTGCTAAGTCTGAGC
AAGAAATAGGCAAAGCAACCGCAAAATATTTCTTTTACTCTAATATCATGAACTTCTTCAAAACAGAAAT
TACACTTGCAAATGGAGAGATTCGCAAACGCCCTCTAATCGAAACTAATGGGGAAACTGGAGAAATTGTC
TGGGATAAAGGGCGAGATTTTGCCACAGTGCGCAAAGTATTGTCCATGCCCCAAGTCAATATTGTCAAGA
AAACAGAAGTACAGACAGGCGGATTCTCCAAGGAGTCAATTTTACCAAAAAGAAATTCGGACAAGCTTAT
TGCTCGTAAAAAAGACTGGGATCCAAAAAAATATGGTGGTTTTGATAGTCCAACGGTAGCTTATTCAGTC
CTAGTGGTTGCTAAGGTGGAAAAAGGGAAATCGAAGAAGTTAAAATCCGTTAAAGAGTTACTAGGGATCA
CAATTATGGAAAGAAGTTCCTTTGAAAAAAATCCGATTGACTTTTTAGAAGCTAAAGGATATAAGGAAGT
TAAAAAAGACTTAATCATTAAACTACCTAAATATAGTCTTTTTGAGTTAGAAAACGGTCGTAAACGGATG
CTGGCTAGTGCCGGAGAATTACAAAAAGGAAATGAGCTGGCTCTGCCAAGCAAATATGTGAATTTTTTAT
ATTTAGCTAGTCATTATGAAAAGTTGAAGGGTAGTCCAGAAGATAACGAACAAAAACAATTGTTTGTGGA
GCAGCATAAGCATTATTTAGATGAGATTATTGAGCAAATCAGTGAATTTTCTAAGCGTGTTATTTTAGCA
GATGCCAATTTAGATAAAGTTCTTAGTGCATATAACAAACATAGAGACAAACCAATACGTGAACAAGCAG
AAAATATTATTCATTTATTTACGTTGACGAATCTTGGAGCTCCCGCTGCTTTTAAATATTTTGATACAAC
AATTGATCGTAAACGATATTGTTCTACAAAAGAAGTTTTAGATGCCACTCTTATCCATCAATCCATCACT
GGTCTTTATGAAACACGCATTGATTTGAGTCAGCTAGGAGGTGACTAATAACATTGGAAGTGGATAACGG
ATCCGCGATCGCGGCGCGCCACCTGGTGGCCGGCCGGTACCACGCGTGCGCGCTGATCCGGCTGCTAACA
AAGCCCGAAAGGAAGCTGAGTTGGCTGCTGCCACCGCTGAGCAATAACTAGCATAACCCCTTGGGGCCTC
TAAACGGGTCTTGAGGGGTTTTTTGCTGAAAGGAGGAACTATATCCGGATATCCACAGGACGGGTGTGGT
CGCCATGATCGCGTAGTCGATAGTGGCTCCAAGTAGCGAAGCGAGCAGGACTGGGCGGCGGCCAAAGCGG
TCGGACAGTGCTCCGAGAACGGGTGCGCATAGAAATTGCATCAACGCATATAGCGCTAGCAGCACGCCAT
AGTGACTGGCGATGCTGTCGGAATGGACGATATCCCGCAAGAGGCCCGGCAGTACCGGCATAACCAAGCC
TATGCCTACAGCATCCAGGGTGACGGTGCCGAGGATGACGATGAGCGCATTGTTAGATTTCATACACGGT
GCCTGACTGCGTTAGCAATTTAACTGTGATAAACTACCGCATTAAAGCTTATCGATGATAAGCTGTCAAA
CATGAGAATTCTTGAAGACGAAAGGGCCTCGTGATACGCCTATTTTTATAGGTTAATGTCATGATAATAA
TGGTTTCTTAGACGTCAGGTGGCACTTTTCGGGGAAATGTGCGCGGAACCCCTATTTGTTTATTTTTCTA
AATACATTCAAATATGTATCCGCTCATGAGACAATAACCCTGATAAATGCTTCAATAACATTGAAAAAGG
AAGAGTATGAGTATTCAACATTTCCGTGTCGCCCTTATTCCCTTTTTTGCGGCATTTTGCCTTCCTGTTT
TTGCTCACCCAGAAACGCTGGTGAAAGTAAAAGATGCTGAAGATCAGTTGGGTGCACGAGTGGGTTACAT
CGAACTGGATCTCAACAGCGGTAAGATCCTTGAGAGTTTTCGCCCCGAAGAACGTTTTCCAATGATGAGC
ACTTTTAAAGTTCTGCTATGTGGCGCGGTATTATCCCGTGTTGACGCCGGGCAAGAGCAACTCGGTCGCC
GCATACACTATTCTCAGAATGACTTGGTTGAGTACTCACCAGTCACAGAAAAGCATCTTACGGATGGCAT
GACAGTAAGAGAATTATGCAGTGCTGCCATAACCATGAGTGATAACACTGCGGCCAACTTACTTCTGACA
ACGATCGGAGGACCGAAGGAGCTAACCGCTTTTTTGCACAACATGGGGGATCATGTAACTCGCCTTGATC
GTTGGGAACCGGAGCTGAATGAAGCCATACCAAACGACGAGCGTGACACCACGATGCCTGCAGCAATGGC
AACAACGTTGCGCAAACTATTAACTGGCGAACTACTTACTCTAGCTTCCCGGCAACAATTAATAGACTGG
ATGGAGGCGGATAAAGTTGCAGGACCACTTCTGCGCTCGGCCCTTCCGGCTGGCTGGTTTATTGCTGATA
AATCTGGAGCCGGTGAGCGTGGGTCTCGCGGTATCATTGCAGCACTGGGGCCAGATGGTAAGCCCTCCCG
TATCGTAGTTATCTACACGACGGGGAGTCAGGCAACTATGGATGAACGAAATAGACAGATCGCTGAGATA
GGTGCCTCACTGATTAAGCATTGGTAACTGTCAGACCAAGTTTACTCATATATACTTTAGATTGATTTAA
AACTTCATTTTTAATTTAAAAGGATCTAGGTGAAGATCCTTTTTGATAATCTCATGACCAAAATCCCTTA
ACGTGAGTTTTCGTTCCACTGAGCGTCAGACCCCGTAGAAAAGATCAAAGGATCTTCTTGAGATCCTTTT
TTTCTGCGCGTAATCTGCTGCTTGCAAACAAAAAAACCACCGCTACCAGCGGTGGTTTGTTTGCCGGATC
AAGAGCTACCAACTCTTTTTCCGAAGGTAACTGGCTTCAGCAGAGCGCAGATACCAAATACTGTCCTTCT
AGTGTAGCCGTAGTTAGGCCACCACTTCAAGAACTCTGTAGCACCGCCTACATACCTCGCTCTGCTAATC
CTGTTACCAGTGGCTGCTGCCAGTGGCGATAAGTCGTGTCTTACCGGGTTGGACTCAAGACGATAGTTAC
CGGATAAGGCGCAGCGGTCGGGCTGAACGGGGGGTTCGTGCACACAGCCCAGCTTGGAGCGAACGACCTA
CACCGAACTGAGATACCTACAGCGTGAGCTATGAGAAAGCGCCACGCTTCCCGAAGGGAGAAAGGCGGAC
AGGTATCCGGTAAGCGGCAGGGTCGGAACAGGAGAGCGCACGAGGGAGCTTCCAGGGGGAAACGCCTGGT
ATCTTTATAGTCCTGTCGGGTTTCGCCACCTCTGACTTGAGCGTCGATTTTTGTGATGCTCGTCAGGGGG
GCGGAGCCTATGGAAAAACGCCAGCAACGCGGCCTTTTTACGGTTCCTGGCCTTTTGCTGGCCTTTTGCT
CACATGTTCTTTCCTGCGTTATCCCCTGATTCTGTGGATAACCGTATTACCGCCTTTGAGTGAGCTGATA
CCGCTCGCCGCAGCCGAACGACCGAGCGCAGCGAGTCAGTGAGCGAGGAAGCGGAAGAGCGCCTGATGCG
GTATTTTCTCCTTACGCATCTGTGCGGTATTTCACACCGCAATGGTGCACTCTCAGTACAATCTGCTCTG
ATGCCGCATAGTTAAGCCAGTATACACTCCGCTATCGCTACGTGACTGGGTCATGGCTGCGCCCCGACAC
CCGCCAACACCCGCTGACGCGCCCTGACGGGCTTGTCTGCTCCCGGCATCCGCTTACAGACAAGCTGTGA
CCGTCTCCGGGAGCTGCATGTGTCAGAGGTTTTCACCGTCATCACCGAAACGCGCGAGGCAGCTGCGGTA
AAGCTCATCAGCGTGGTCGTGAAGCGATTCACAGATGTCTGCCTGTTCATCCGCGTCCAGCTCGTTGAGT
TTCTCCAGAAGCGTTAATGTCTGGCTTCTGATAAAGCGGGCCATGTTAAGGGCGGTTTTTTCCTGTTTGG
TCACTGATGCCTCCGTGTAAGGGGGATTTCTGTTCATGGGGGTAATGATACCGATGAAACGAGAGAGGAT
GCTCACGATACGGGTTACTGATGATGAACATGCCCGGTTACTGGAACGTTGTGAGGGTAAACAACTGGCG
GTATGGATGCGGCGGGACCAGAGAAAAATCACTCAGGGTCAATGCCAGCGCTTCGTTAATACAGATGTAG
GTGTTCCACAGGGTAGCCAGCAGCATCCTGCGATGCAGATCCGGAACATAATGGTGCAGGGCGCTGACTT
CCGCGTTTCCAGACTTTACGAAACACGGAAACCGAAGACCATTCATGTTGTTGCTCAGGTCGCAGACGTT
TTGCAGCAGCAGTCGCTTCACGTTCGCTCGCGTATCGGTGATTCATTCTGCTAACCAGTAAGGCAACCCC
GCCAGCCTAGCCGGGTCCTCAACGACAGGAGCACGATCATGCGCACCCGTGGCCAGGACCCAACGCTGCC
CGAGATGCGCCGCGTGCGGCTGCTGGAGATGGCGGACGCGATGGATATGTTCTGCCAAGGGTTGGTTTGC
GCATTCACAGTTCTCCGCAAGAATTGATTGGCTCCAATTCTTGGAGTGGTGAATCCGTTAGCGAGGTGCC
GCCGGCTTCCATTCAGGTCGAGGTGGCCCGGCTCCATGCACCGCGACGCAACGCGGGGAGGCAGACAAGG
TATAGGGCGGCGCCTACAATCCATGCCAACCCGTTCCATGTGCTCGCCGAGGCGGCATAAATCGCCGTGA
CGATCAGCGGTCCAATGATCGAAGTTAGGCTGGTAAGAGCCGCGAGCGATCCTTGAAGCTGTCCCTGATG
GTCGTCATCTACCTGCCTGGACAGCATGGCCTGCAACGCGGGCATCCCGATGCCGCCGGAAGCGAGAAGA
ATCATAATGGGGAAGGCCATCCAGCCTCGCGTCGCGAACGCCAGCAAGACGTAGCCCAGCGCGTCGGCCG
CCATGCCGGCGATAATGGCCTGCTTCTCGCCGAAACGTTTGGTGGCGGGACCAGTGACGAAGGCTTGAGC
GAGGGCGTGCAAGATTCCGAATACCGCAAGCGACAGGCCGATCATCGTCGCGCTCCAGCGAAA
